Addgene plasmid #168687: pDONR223 HCoV-OC43 NSP1_nostop
Purpose: Gateway-compatible Entry vector
Depositing lab: Fritz Roth. Depositing organization: Sinai Health System. Publication: A resource of human coronavirus protein-coding sequences in a flexible, multipurpose Gateway Entry clone collection. Weller B, Lin CW, Pogoutse O, Sauer M, Marin-de la Rosa N, Strobel A, Young V, Knapp JJ, Rayhan A, Falter C, Kim DK, Roth FP, Falter-Braun P. G3 (Bethesda). 2023 Jul 5;13(7):jkad105. doi: 10.1093/g3journal/jkad105. PubMed 37267226.
Backbone
  Vector backbone: pDONR223
  Backbone manufacturer: Rual et al, Genome Res. 14:2128-2135, 2004.
  Backbone size w/o insert (bp): 5005
  Vector type: Other
Growth in bacteria
  Bacterial resistance: Spectinomycin, 50 μg/mL
  Growth temperature: 37°C
  Growth strain: DH5alpha
  Copy number: Unknown
Gene/Insert
  Gene/Insert name: NSP1
  Species: Other
  Insert size (bp): 738
  Entrez Gene: ORF1ab (a.k.a. EYW02_gp1)
  Cloning method: Gateway Cloning
  Sequencing primers: 5′ m13-For; 3′ m13-Rev
Resource information
  A portion of this plasmid was derived from a plasmid made by: Falter-Braun Lab
Terms and licenses: Academic/Nonprofit Terms; Industry Terms
How to cite: pDONR223 HCoV-OC43 NSP1_nostop was a gift from Fritz Roth (Addgene plasmid # 168687 ; http://n2t.net/addgene:168687 ; RRID:Addgene_168687)
