[The description below was written by a language model from this plasmid's Addgene catalogue record and pLannotate feature annotations shown in this document.]
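Description:
pDONR223 HCoV-OC43 NSP1_nostop is a Gateway-compatible Entry clone built on the pDONR223 donor backbone and carrying the coding sequence for non-structural protein 1 (NSP1) of human coronavirus OC43. It is a bacterial cloning plasmid rather than an expression vector. It replicates in E. coli from a high-copy ColE1/pUC-type origin and is selected with spectinomycin through the aadA (SmR) aminoglycoside adenylyltransferase gene, which sits downstream of a fragment of a class 1 integron Pc promoter. The sequenced Entry clone is about 3.5 kb, smaller than the listed 5 kb empty backbone. This is what one would expect when the donor vector's counter-selection cassette is replaced by the insert during Gateway cloning.

The 738 bp NSP1 insert derives from the 5′ end of the viral ORF1ab replicase polyprotein gene. The annotation matches it to the OC43 replicase polyprotein 1a. By homology, nsp1 is described as a factor that binds the 40S ribosomal subunit, shuts down host translation and promotes host mRNA degradation. The ORF is flanked by two attL-type recombination sites, annotated by the software as attL3 and attL2, which allow LR Clonase-mediated transfer into attR-containing Destination vectors. The "nostop" designation indicates that the native stop codon has been omitted, so the ORF can be fused in frame to C-terminal tags or reporter domains supplied by the Destination vector. The rrnB T1 and T2 terminators upstream insulate the insert from read-through transcription. A T7 promoter lies just outside the downstream att site, and M13 primer sites are used for sequence verification. The short lacI, lacZα and GmR fragments are backbone remnants. The clone belongs to a collection of human coronavirus protein-coding sequences intended for flexible downstream uses.
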