Features (pLannotate 1.2.2; 12 found; start..end, strand, type, name):
    121..213     +  CDS            lacI (fragment): lac repressor; lacI; The lac repressor binds to the lac operator to inhibit transcription in E. coli. This inhibition can be relieved by adding lactose or isopropyl-β-D-thiogalactopyranoside (IPTG).
    268..295     -  terminator     rrnB T2 terminator: transcription terminator T2 from the E. coli rrnB gene
    427..470     +  terminator     rrnB T1 terminator: Escherichia coli rrnB; transcription terminator T1 from the E. coli rrnB gene
    517..553     -  CDS            lacZα (fragment): LacZα fragment of β-galactosidase; lacZ fragment
    570..665     +  protein_bind   attL3: mutant version of attL; recombination site for the Gateway® LR reaction LR Clonase™
    668..1423    +  CDS            R1A_CVHOC (fragment): Protein inferred from homology: Swiss-Prot protein existence level 3. [Non-structural protein 1]: binds to the 40S ribosomal subunit and inhibits host translation. The nsp1-40S ribosome complex further induces an endonucleolytic cleavage near the 5'UTR of host mRNAs, targeting them for degradation. By suppressing host gene expression, nsp1 facilitates efficient viral gene expression in infected cells and evasion from host immune response (By similarity). From Human coronavirus OC43 (HCoV-OC43).
   1407..1506    -  protein_bind   attL2: mutant version of attL; recombination site for the Gateway® LR reaction LR Clonase™
   1524..1542    -  promoter       T7 promoter: promoter for bacteriophage T7 RNA polymerase
   1732..1755    +  promoter       Pc promoter (fragment): intI1 (promoter lies within the coding sequence); class 1 integron promoter
   1931..1987    +  CDS            GmR (fragment): gentamycin acetyltransferase; aacC1; confers resistance to gentamycin
   1994..2785    +  CDS            SmR: aminoglycoside adenylyltransferase (Murphy, 1985); aadA; confers resistance to spectinomycin and streptomycin
   2878..3466    +  rep_origin     ori: high-copy-number ColE1/pMB1/pBR322/pUC origin of replication
>Addgene plasmid #168687 | pDONR223 HCoV-OC43 NSP1_nostop | addgene full sequence | sequence record 435247 | Addgene NGS Result
CTTTCCTGCGTTATCCCCTGATTCTGTGGATAACCGTATTACCGCCTTTGAGTGAGCTGATACCGCTCGC
CGCAGCCGAACGACCGAGCGCAGCGAGTCAGTGAGCGAGGAAGCGGAAGAGCGCCCAATACGCAAACCGC
CTCTCCCCGCGCGTTGGCCGATTCATTAATGCAGCTGGCACGACAGGTTTCCCGACTGGAAAGCGGGCAG
TGAGCGCAACGCAATTAATACGCGTACCGCTAGCCAGGAAGAGTTTGTAGAAACGCAAAAAGGCCATCCG
TCAGGATGGCCTTCTGCTTAGTTTGATGCCTGGCAGTTTATGGCGGGCGTCCTGCCCGCCACCCTCCGGG
CCGTTGCTTCACAACGTTCAAATCCGCTCCCGGCGGATTTGTCCTACTCAGGAGAGCGTTCACCGACAAA
CAACAGATAAAACGAAAGGCCCAGTCTTCCGACTGAGCCTTTCGTTTTATTTGATGCCTGGCAGTTCCCT
ACTCTCGCGTTAACGCTAGCATGGATGTTTTCCCAGTCACGACGTTGTAAAACGACGGCCAGTCTTAAGC
TCGGGCCCCAAATAATGATTTTATTTTGACTGATAGTGACCTGTTCGTTGCAACAAATTGATGAGCAATG
CTTTTTTATAATGCCAACTTTGTACAAAAAAGTTGGCATGTCGAAGATCAACAAATACGGTCTCGAACTA
CACTGGGCTCCAGAATTTCCATGGATGTTTGAGGACGCAGAGGAGAAGTTGGATAACCCTAGTAGTTCAG
AGGTGGATATGATTTGCTCCACCACTGCGCAAAAGCTGGAAACAGACGGAATTTGTCCTGAAAATCATGT
GATGGTGGATTGTCGCCGACTTCTTAAACAAGAGTGTTGTGTGCAGTCTAGCCTAATACGTGAAATTGTT
ATGAATGCAAGTCCATATGATTTGGAGGTGCTACTTCAAGATGCTTTGCAGTCCCGTGAAGCAGTTTTGG
TTACAACCCCCTTAGGTATGTCTTTAGAGGCATGCTATGTGAGAGGTTGTAATCCTAAAGGATGGACCAT
GGGTTTGTTTCGGCGTAGAAGTGTGTGTAACACTGGTCGTTGCACTGTTAATAAGCATGTGGCCTATCAG
TTATATATGATTGATCCTGCAGGTGTCTGTCTTGGTGCAGGTCAATTCGTGGGTTGGGTCATACCCTTAG
CCTTTATGCCTGTGCAATCCCGGAAATTTATTGTTCCATGGGTTATGTACTTGCGTAAGCGTGGCGAAAA
GGGTGCTTACAATAAAGATCATGGACGTGGCGGTTTTGGACATGTTTATGATTTTAAAGTTGAAGATGCT
TATGACCAGGTGCATGATGAGCCTAAGGGTAAGTTTTCTAAGAAGGCTTATGCTTTAATTAGAGGGTATC
GTGGTTACCCAACTTTCTTGTACAAAGTTGGCATTATAAGAAAGCATTGCTTATCAATTTGTTGCAACGA
ACAGGTCACTATCAGTCAAAATAAAATCATTATTTGCCATCCAGCTGATATCCCCTATAGTGAGTCGTAT
TACATGGTCATAGCTGTTTCCTGGCAGCTCTGGCCCGTGTCTCAAAATCTCTGATGTTACATTGCACAAG
ATAAAAATATATCATCATGCCTCCTCTAGACCAGCCAGGACAGAAATGCCTCGACTTCGCTGCTACCCAA
GGTTGCCGGGTGACGCACACCGTGGAAACGGATGAAGGCACGAACCCAGTGGACATAAGCCTGTTCGGTT
CGTAAGCTGTAATGCAAGTAGCGTATGCGCTCACGCAACTGGTCCAGAACCTTGACCGAACGCAGCGGTG
GTAACGGCGCAGTGGCGGTTTTCATGGCTTGTTATGACTGTTTTTTTGGGGTACAGTCTATGCCTCGGGC
ATCCAAGCAGCAAGCGCGTTACGCCGTGGGTCGATGTTTGATGTTATGGAGCAGCAACGATGTTACGCAG
CAGGGCAGTCGCCCTAAAACAAAGTTAAACATTATGAGGGAAGCGGTGATCGCCGAAGTATCGACTCAAC
TATCAGAGGTAGTTGGCGTCATCGAGCGCCATCTCGAACCGACGTTGCTGGCCGTACATTTGTACGGCTC
CGCAGTGGATGGCGGCCTGAAGCCACACAGTGATATTGATTTGCTGGTTACGGTGACCGTAAGGCTTGAT
GAAACAACGCGGCGAGCTTTGATCAACGACCTTTTGGAAACTTCGGCTTCCCCTGGAGAGAGCGAGATTC
TCCGCGCTGTAGAAGTCACCATTGTTGTGCACGACGACATCATTCCGTGGCGTTATCCAGCTAAGCGCGA
ACTGCAATTTGGAGAATGGCAGCGCAATGACATTCTTGCAGGTATCTTCGAGCCAGCCACGATCGACATT
GATCTGGCTATCTTGCTGACAAAAGCAAGAGAACATAGCGTTGCCTTGGTAGGTCCAGCGGCGGAGGAAC
TCTTTGATCCGGTTCCTGAACAGGATCTATTTGAGGCGCTAAATGAAACCTTAACGCTATGGAACTCGCC
GCCCGACTGGGCTGGCGATGAGCGAAATGTAGTGCTTACGTTGTCCCGCATTTGGTACAGCGCAGTAACC
GGCAAAATCGCGCCGAAGGATGTCGCTGCCGACTGGGCAATGGAGCGCCTGCCGGCCCAGTATCAGCCCG
TCATACTTGAAGCTAGACAGGCTTATCTTGGACAAGAAGAAGATCGCTTGGCCTCGCGCGCAGATCAGTT
GGAAGAATTTGTCCACTACGTGAAAGGCGAGATCACCAAGGTAGTCGGCAAATAACCCTCGAGCCACCCA
TGACCAAAATCCCTTAACGTGAGTTACGCGTCGTTCCACTGAGCGTCAGACCCCGTAGAAAAGATCAAAG
GATCTTCTTGAGATCCTTTTTTTCTGCGCGTAATCTGCTGCTTGCAAACAAAAAAACCACCGCTACCAGC
GGTGGTTTGTTTGCCGGATCAAGAGCTACCAACTCTTTTTCCGAAGGTAACTGGCTTCAGCAGAGCGCAG
ATACCAAATACTGTTCTTCTAGTGTAGCCGTAGTTAGGCCACCACTTCAAGAACTCTGTAGCACCGCCTA
CATACCTCGCTCTGCTAATCCTGTTACCAGTGGCTGCTGCCAGTGGCGATAAGTCGTGTCTTACCGGGTT
GGACTCAAGACGATAGTTACCGGATAAGGCGCAGCGGTCGGGCTGAACGGGGGGTTCGTGCACACAGCCC
AGCTTGGAGCGAACGACCTACACCGAACTGAGATACCTACAGCGTGAGCTATGAGAAAGCGCCACGCTTC
CCGAAGGGAGAAAGGCGGACAGGTATCCGGTAAGCGGCAGGGTCGGAACAGGAGAGCGCACGAGGGAGCT
TCCAGGGGGAAACGCCTGGTATCTTTATAGTCCTGTCGGGTTTCGCCACCTCTGACTTGAGCGTCGATTT
TTGTGATGCTCGTCAGGGGGGCGGAGCCTATGGAAAAACGCCAGCAACGCGGCCTTTTTACGGTTCCTGG
CCTTTTGCTGGCCTTTTGCTCACATGTT
