>Addgene plasmid #168687 | pDONR223 HCoV-OC43 NSP1_nostop | depositor partial sequence | sequence record 326896 | Inserted CDS without stop codon
ATGTCGAAGATCAACAAATACGGTCTCGAACTACACTGGGCTCCAGAATTTCCATGGATGTTTGAGGACG
CAGAGGAGAAGTTGGATAACCCTAGTAGTTCAGAGGTGGATATGATTTGCTCCACCACTGCGCAAAAGCT
GGAAACAGACGGAATTTGTCCTGAAAATCATGTGATGGTGGATTGTCGCCGACTTCTTAAACAAGAGTGT
TGTGTGCAGTCTAGCCTAATACGTGAAATTGTTATGAATGCAAGTCCATATGATTTGGAGGTGCTACTTC
AAGATGCTTTGCAGTCCCGTGAAGCAGTTTTGGTTACAACCCCCTTAGGTATGTCTTTAGAGGCATGCTA
TGTGAGAGGTTGTAATCCTAAAGGATGGACCATGGGTTTGTTTCGGCGTAGAAGTGTGTGTAACACTGGT
CGTTGCACTGTTAATAAGCATGTGGCCTATCAGTTATATATGATTGATCCTGCAGGTGTCTGTCTTGGTG
CAGGTCAATTCGTGGGTTGGGTCATACCCTTAGCCTTTATGCCTGTGCAATCCCGGAAATTTATTGTTCC
ATGGGTTATGTACTTGCGTAAGCGTGGCGAAAAGGGTGCTTACAATAAAGATCATGGACGTGGCGGTTTT
GGACATGTTTATGATTTTAAAGTTGAAGATGCTTATGACCAGGTGCATGATGAGCCTAAGGGTAAGTTTT
CTAAGAAGGCTTATGCTTTAATTAGAGGGTATCGTGGTTAA
